>Addgene plasmid #226417 | pGWB514-35S:SynVrFLS2_30-HA | addgene full sequence | sequence record 450300 | Addgene NGS Result
GGGGTACAGTCTATGCCTCGGGCATCCAAGCAGCAAGCGCGTTACGCCGTGGGTCGATGTTTGATGTTAT
GGAGCAGCAACGATGTTACGCAGCAGGGCAGTCGCCCTAAAACAAAGTTAAACATCATGGGGGAAGCGGT
GATCGCCGAAGTATCGACTCAACTATCAGAGGTAGTTGGCGTCATCGAGCGCCATCTCGAACCGACGTTG
CTGGCCGTACATTTGTACGGCTCCGCAGTGGATGGCGGCCTGAAGCCACACAGTGATATTGATTTGCTGG
TTACGGTGACCGTAAGGCTTGATGAAACAACGCGGCGAGCTTTGATCAACGACCTTTTGGAAACTTCGGC
TTCCCCTGGAGAGAGCGAGATTCTCCGCGCTGTAGAAGTCACCATTGTTGTGCACGACGACATCATTCCG
TGGCGTTATCCAGCTAAGCGCGAACTGCAATTTGGAGAATGGCAGCGCAATGACATTCTTGCAGGTATCT
TCGAGCCAGCCACGATCGACATTGATCTGGCTATCTTGCTGACAAAAGCAAGAGAACATAGCGTTGCCTT
GGTAGGTCCAGCGGCGGAGGAACTCTTTGATCCGGTTCCTGAACAGGATCTATTTGAGGCGCTAAATGAA
ACCTTAACGCTATGGAACTCGCCGCCCGACTGGGCTGGCGATGAGCGAAATGTAGTGCTTACGTTGTCCC
GCATTTGGTACAGCGCAGTAACCGGCAAAATCGCGCCGAAGGATGTCGCTGCCGACTGGGCAATGGAGCG
CCTGCCGGCCCAGTATCAGCCCGTCATACTTGAAGCTAGACAGGCTTATCTTGGACAAGAAGAAGATCGC
TTGGCCTCGCGCGCAGATCAGTTGGAAGAATTTGTCCACTACGTGAAAGGCGAGATCACCAAGGTAGTCG
GCAAATAATGTCTAGCTAGAAATTCGTTCAAGCCGACGCCGCTTCGCGGCGCGGCTTAACTCAAGCGTTA
GATGCACTAAGCACATAATTGCTCACAGCCAAACTATCAGGTCAAGTCTGCTTTTATTATTTTTAAGCGT
GCATAATAAGCCCTACACAAATTGGGAGATATATCATGCATGACCAAAATCCCTTAACGTGAGTTTTCGT
TCCACTGAGCGTCAGACCCCGTAGAAAAGATCAAAGGATCTTCTTGAGATCCTTTTTTTCTGCGCGTAAT
CTGCTGCTTGCAAACAAAAAAACCACCGCTACCAGCGGTGGTTTGTTTGCCGGATCAAAGCTACCAACTC
TTTTTCCGAAGGTAACTGGCTTCAGCAGAGCGCAGATACCAAATACTGTCCTTCTAGTGTAGCCGTAGTT
AGGCCACCACTTCAAGAACTCTGTAGCACCGCCTACATACCTCGCTCTGCTAATCCTGTTACCAGTGGCT
GCTGCCAGTGGCGATAAGTCGTGTCTTACCGGGTTGGACTCAAGACGATAGTTACCGGATAAGGCGCAGC
GGTCGGGCTGAACGGGGGGTTCGTGCACACAGCCCAGCTTGGAGCGAACGACCTACACCGAACTGAGATA
CCTACAGCGTGAGCTATGAGAAAGCGCCACGCTTCCCGAAGGGAGAAAGGCGGACAGGTATCCGGTAAGC
GGCAGGGTCGGAACAGGAGAGCGCACGAGGGAGCTTCCAGGGGGAAACGCCTGGTATCTTTATAGTCCTG
TCGGGTTTCGCCACCTCTGACTTGAGCGTCGATTTTTGTGATGCTCGTCAGGGGGGCGGAGCCTATGGAA
AAACGCCAGCAACGCGGCCTTTTTACGGTTCCTGGCCTTTTGCTGGCCTTTTGCTCACATGTTCTTTCCT
GCGTTATCCCCTGATTCTGTGGATAACCGTATTACCGCCTTTGAGTGAGCTGATACCGCTCGCCGCAGCC
GAACGACCGAGCGCAGCGAGTCAGTGAGCGAGGAAGCGGAAGAGCGCCTGATGCGGTATTTTCTCCTTAC
GCATCTGTGCGGTATTTCACACCGCATATGGTGCACTCTCAGTACAATCTGCTCTGATGCCGCATAGTTA
AGCCAGTATACACTCCGCTATCGCTACGTGACTGGGTCATGGCTGCGCCCCGACACCCGCCAACACCCGC
TGACGCGCCCTGACGGGCTTGTCTGCTCCCGGCATCCGCTTACAGACAAGCTGTGACCGTCTCCGGGAGC
TGCATGTGTCAGAGGTTTTCACCGTCATCACCGAAACGCGCGAGGCAGGGTGCCTTGATGTGGGCGCCGG
CGGTCGAGTGGCGACGGCGCGGCTTGTCCGCGCCCTGGTAGATTGCCTGGCCGTAGGCCAGCCATTTTTG
AGCGGCCAGCGGCCGCGATAGGCCGACGCGAAGCGGCGGGGCGTAGGGAGCGCAGCGACCGAAGGGTAGG
CGCTTTTTGCAGCTCTTCGGCTGTGCGCTGGCCAGACAGTTATGCACAGGCCAGGCGGGTTTTAAGAGTT
TTAATAAGTTTTAAAGAGTTTTAGGCGGAAAAATCGCCTTTTTTCTCTTTTATATCAGTCACTTACATGT
GTGACCGGTTCCCAATGTACGGCTTTGGGTTCCCAATGTACGGGTTCCGGTTCCCAATGTACGGCTTTGG
GTTCCCAATGTACGTGCTATCCACAGGAAAGAGACCTTTTCGACCTTTTTCCCCTGCTAGGGCAATTTGC
CCTAGCATCTGCTCCGTACATTAGGAACCGGCGGATGCTTCGCCCTCGATCAGGTTGCGGTAGCGCATGA
CTAGGATCGGGCCAGCCTGCCCCGCCTCCTCCTTCAAATCGTACTCCGGCAGGTCATTTGACCCGATCAG
CTTGCGCACGGTGAAACAGAACTTCTTGAACTCTCCGGCGCTGCCACTGCGTTCGTAGATCGTCTTGAAC
AACCATCTGGCTTCTGCCTTGCCTGCGGCGCGGCGTGCCAGGCGGTAGAGAAAACGGCCGATGCCGGGAT
CGATCAAAAAGTAATCGGGGTGAACCGTCAGCACGTCCGGGTTCTTGCCTTCTGTGATCTCGCGGTACAT
CCAATCAGCTAGCTCGATCTCGATGTACTCCGGCCGCCCGGTTTCGCTCTTTACGATCTTGTAGCGGCTA
ATCAAGGCTTCACCCTCGGATACCGTCACCAGGCGGCCGTTCTTGGCCTTCTTCGTACGCTGCATGGCAA
CGTGCGTGGTGTTTAACCGAATGCAGGTTTCTACCAGGTCGTCTTTCTGCTTTCCGCCATCGGCTCGCCG
GCAGAACTTGAGTACGTCCGCAACGTGTGGACGGAACACGCGGCCGGGCTTGTCTCCCTTCCCTTCCCGG
TATCGGTTCATGGATTCGGTTAGATGGGAAACCGCCATCAGTACCAGGTCGTAATCCCACACACTGGCCA
TGCCGGCCGGCCCTGCGGAAACCTCTACGTGCCCGTCTGGAAGCTCGTAGCGGATCACCTCGCCAGCTCG
TCGGTCACGCTTCGACAGACGGAAAACGGCCACGTCCATGATGCTGCGACTATCGCGGGTGCCCACGTCA
TAGAGCATCGGAACGAAAAAATCTGGTTGCTCGTCGCCCTTGGGCGGCTTCCTAATCGACGGCGCACCGG
CTGCCGGCGGTTGCCGGGATTCTTTGCGGATTCGATCAGCGGCCGCTTGCCACGATTCACCGGGGCGTGC
TTCTGCCTCGATGCGTTGCCGCTGGGCGGCCTGCGCGGCCTTCAACTTCTCCACCAGGTCATCACCCAGC
GCCGCGCCGATTTGTACCGGGCCGGATGGTTTGCGACCGCTCACGCCGATTCCTCGGGCTTGGGGGTTCC
AGTGCCATTGCAGGGCCGGCAGACAACCCAGCCGCTTACGCCTGGCCAACCGCCCGTTCCTCCACACATG
GGGCATTCCACGGCGTCGGTGCCTGGTTGTTCTTGATTTTCCATGCCGCCTCCTTTAGCCGCTAAAATTC
ATCTACTCATTTATTCATTTGCTCATTTACTCTGGTAGCTGCGCGATGTATTCAGATAGCAGCTCGGTAA
TGGTCTTGCCTTGGCGTACCGCGTACATCTTCAGCTTGGTGTGATCCTCCGCCGGCAACTGAAAGTTGAC
CCGCTTCATGGCTGGCGTGTCTGCCAGGCTGGCCAACGTTGCAGCCTTGCTGCTGCGTGCGCTCGGACGG
CCGGCACTTAGCGTGTTTGTGCTTTTGCTCATTTTCTCTTTACCTCATTAACTCAAATGAGTTTTGATTT
AATTTCAGCGGCCAGCGCCTGGACCTCGCGGGCAGCGTCGCCCTCGGGTTCTGATTCAAGAACGGTTGTG
CCGGCGGCGGCAGTGCCTGGGTAGCTCACGCGCTGCGTGATACGGGACTCAAGAATGGGCAGCTCGTACC
CGGCCAGCGCCTCGGCAACCTCACCGCCGATGCGCGTGCCTTTGATCGCCCGCGACACGACAAAGGCCGC
TTGTAGCCTTCCATCCGTGACCTCAATGCGCTGCTTAACCAGCTCCACCAGGTCGGCGGTGGCCCATATG
TCGTAAGGGCTTGGCTGCACCGGAATCAGCACGAAGTCGGCTGCCTTGATCGCGGACACAGCCAAGTCCG
CCGCCTGGGGCGCTCCGTCGATCACTACGAAGTCGCGCCGGCCGATGGCCTTCACGTCGCGGTCAATCGT
CGGGCGGTCGATGCCGACAACGGTTAGCGGTTGATCTTCCCGCACGGCCGCCCAATCGCGGGCACTGCCC
TGGGGATCGGAATCGACTAACAGAACATCGGCCCCGGCGAGTTGCAGGGCGCGGGCTAGATGGGTTGCGA
TGGTCGTCTTGCCTGACCCGCCTTTCTGGTTAAGTACAGCGATAACCTTCATGCGTTCCCCTTGCGTATT
TGTTTATTTACTCATCGCATCATATACGCAGCGACCGCATGACGCAAGCTGTTTTACTCAAATACACATC
ACCTTTTTAGACGGCGGCGCTCGGTTTCTTCAGCGGCCAAGCTGGCCGGCCAGGCCGCCAGCTTGGCATC
AGACAAACCGGCCAGGATTTCATGCAGCCGCACGGTTGAGACGTGCGCGGGCGGCTCGAACACGTACCCG
GCCGCGATCATCTCCGCCTCGATCTCTTCGGTAATGAAAAACGGTTCGTCCTGGCCGTCCTGGTGCGGTT
TCATGCTTGTTCCTCTTGGCGTTCATTCTCGGCGGCCGCCAGGGCGTCGGCCTCGGTCAATGCGTCCTCA
CGGAAGGCACCGCGCCGCCTGGCCTCGGTGGGCGTCACTTCCTCGCTGCGCTCAAGTGCGCGGTACAGGG
TCGAGCGATGCACGCCAAGCAGTGCAGCCGCCTCTTTCACGGTGCGGCCTTCCTGGTCGATCAGCTCGCG
GGCGTGCGCGATCTGTGCCGGGGTGAGGGTAGGGCGGGGGCCAAACTTCACGCCTCGGGCCTTGGCGGCC
TCGCGCCCGCTCCGGGTGCGGTCGATGATTAGGGAACGCTCGAACTCGGCAATGCCGGCGAACACGGTCA
ACACCATGCGGCCGGCCGGCGTGGTGGTGTCGGCCCACGGCTCTGCCAGGCTACGCAGGCCCGCGCCGGC
CTCCTGGATGCGCTCGGCAATGTCCAGTAGGTCGCGGGTGCTGCGGGCCAGGCGGTCTAGCCTGGTCACT
GTCACAACGTCGCCAGGGCGTAGGTGGTCAAGCATCCTGGCCAGCTCCGGGCGGTCGCGCCTGGTGCCGG
TGATCTTCTCGGAAAACAGCTTGGTGCAGCCGGCCGCGTGCAGTTCGGCCCGTTGGTTGGTCAAGTCCTG
GTCGTCGGTGCTGACGCGGGCATAGCCCAGCAGGCCAGCGGCGGCGCTCTTGTTCATGGCGTAATGTCTC
CGGTTCTAGTCGCAAGTATTCTACTTTATGCGACTAAAACACGCGACAAGAAAACGCCAGGAAAAGGGCA
GGGCGGCAGCCTGTCGCGTAACTTAGGACTTGTGCGACATGTCGTTTTCAGAAGACGGCTGCACTGAACG
TCAGAAGCCGACTGCACTATAGCAGCGGAGGGGTTGGATCAAAGTACTTTGATCCCGAGGGGAACCCTGT
GGTTGGCATGCACATACAAATGGACGAACGGATAAACCTTTTCACGCCCTTTTAAATATCCGATTATTCT
AATAAACGCTCTTTTCTCTTAGGTTTACCCGCCAATATATCCTGTCAAACACTGATAGTTTAAACTGAAG
GCGGGAAACGACAATCTGATCCAAGCTCAAGCTGCTCTAGCATTCGCCATTCAGGCTGCGCAACTGTTGG
GAAGGGCGATCGGTGCGGGCCTCTTCGCTATTACGCCAGCTGGCGAAAGGGGGATGTGCTGCAAGGCGAT
TAAGTTGGGTAACGCCAGGGTTTTCCCAGTCACGACGTTGTAAAACGACGGCCAGTGCCAAGCTTGCATG
CCTGCAGGTCCCCAGATTAGCCTTTTCAATTTCAGAAAGAATGCTAACCCACAGATGGTTAGAGAGGCTT
ACGCAGCAGGTCTCATCAAGACGATCTACCCGAGCAATAATCTCCAGGAAATCAAATACCTTCCCAAGAA
GGTTAAAGATGCAGTCAAAAGATTCAGGACTAACTGCATCAAGAACACAGAGAAAGATATATTTCTCAAG
ATCAGAAGTACTATTCCAGTATGGACGATTCAAGGCTTGCTTCACAAACCAAGGCAAGTAATAGAGATTG
GAGTCTCTAAAAAGGTAGTTCCCACTGAATCAAAGGCCATGGAGTCAAAGATTCAAATAGAGGACCTAAC
AGAACTCGCCGTAAAGACTGGCGAACAGTTCATACAGAGTCTCTTACGACTCAATGACAAGAAGAAAATC
TTCGTCAACATGGTGGAGCACGACACACTTGTCTACTCCAAAAATATCAAAGATACAGTCTCAGAAGACC
AAAGGGCAATTGAGACTTTTCAACAAAGGGTAATATCCGGAAACCTCCTCGGATTCCATTGCCCAGCTAT
CTGTCACTTTATTGTGAAGATAGTGGAAAAGGAAGGTGGCTCCTACAAATGCCATCATTGCGATAAAGGA
AAGGCCATCGTTGAAGATGCCTCTGCCGACAGTGGTCCCAAAGATGGACCCCCACCCACGAGGAGCATCG
TGGAAAAAGAAGACGTTCCAACCACGTCTTCAAAGCAAGTGGATTGATGTGATATCTCCACTGACGTAAG
GGATGACGCACAATCCCACTATCCTTCGCAAGACCCTTCCTCTATATAAGGAAGTTCATTTCATTTGGAG
AGAACACGGGGGACTCTAGAGTTATCAACAAGTTTGTACAAAAAAGCAGGCTCCGCGGCCGCCCCCTTCA
CCATGGTGTCTGAAAGAGTCAGTTTAATCCTATTCCTGGTTTGTTCATTTCTAGTACTGGTACCACCAGT
TCTAACCATGGAGCCAAGCTTAGAAGTTGAACATGAGGCCTTGAAGGCCTTTAAGAATTCAGTTGCTGAC
GACCCCTTTGGAGCCCTTGCAGATTGGAGTGAAGCCAACCATCACTGCAATTGGTCTGGAATCACATGTG
ACCTTTCATCCAATCATGTCATATCGGTCTCGCTGATGGAGAAGCAGCTTGCAGGTCAGATCTCTCCATT
CCTTGGAAACATTTCCATCCTCCAGGTTCTAGACTTGAGTTCCAACTCATTCACTGGCCACATTCCACCT
CAGCTGGGGCTTTGCTCCCAGCTTTTAGAATTGAATCTTTTCCAAAATTCTCTTTCTGGATCAATTCCAC
CAGAACTAGGAAACCTTAGAAATCTGCAGTCATTAGACTTGGGGAGTAACTTCTTGGAAGGAAGCATCCC
CAAAAGCATTTGCAACTGCACTGCCTTGTTGGGACTTGGCATCATCTTCAACAATCTCACAGGTACCATC
CCAACAGACATTGGAAATTTAGCTAATCTTCAAATCCTTGTACTATATAGCAACAATATTATTGGTCCTA
TACCAGTTTCCATAGGTAAGTTGGGAGATTTGCAATCTCTAGACCTAAGTATCAACCAATTGTCTGGTGT
AATGCCTCCAGAGATCGGGAACTTATCGAACTTAGAATATCTTCAATTGTTTGAGAATCGCCTTTCTGGA
AAAATCCCATCAGAACTGGGGCAGTGTAAGAAGCTGACCACGTTAAATTTGTACGGCAACCAATTTACCG
GCGGCATCCCATCCGAGTTGGGAAACCTGGTTCAATTAAAGGCCCTCAGGTTATACAAGAACAGGCTGAA
CAGTACGATACCCTCTTCATTGTTTCAGCTGAAATATCTTGTACACTTGGGAATTTCAGAGAATGAGCTG
ATTGGAACCATTCCAAGCGAGCTCGGTAGCCTGCGATCCCTCCAGGTGTTAACCCTGCAGTTAAATAAAT
TCACCGGCAAGATACCGGCTCAAATTACTAACCTCACAAATCTTACGTATCTCTCAATGGATTTTAACTT
TTTAACGGGGGAGCTGCCAAGCAATATAGGATCTTTACACAACCTTAAAAATTTAACCCTGAACAATAAT
CTTTTGGAGGGAAGCATTCCTTCCAGTATAACAAACTGTACGCATTTAGTAGTTATCGGGCTTGCTTACA
ATATGATAACAGGTGAGATCCCTCAAGGATTAGGGCAGTTGCCTAATCTTATCTTCTTATCCTTTGGGAA
AAACCAGATGAGCGGCAATATTCCAGACGACTTATTCAATTGCAGCAATCTTGCAATTTTGGACTTGGCC
AAGAACAATTTTAGTGGCGTACTGAAACCGGGGATCGGAAAACTCTATAACTTACATATATTCCAGGCAC
ACAAGAACTCATTAGTTGGTCCGATTCCCCCTGAGATTGGCAACCTCTCCCAGCTCTTCTCCTTGAAGTT
AAACGGAAATTCTCTCAGTGGTACGGTGCCTCCAGAACTCTCTAAGCTGTCCCTTCTCCAGGGTCTCTAC
CTGAATGACAATGCCTTGGAAGGGGCAATTCCTGAGGAAATATTTGAACTCAAGCAATTAAGCGATCTGG
GGCTCGGCGACAACCGTTTCGCAGGACACATACCACATGCCGTTTCAAAGTTGGAATCCCTTTTATATTT
GACTCTCAATGGGAATGTACTTAACGGCTCAATACCGGCAAGTATGGCTCGATTAAGCCGACTTGCAACG
TTGGATCTCTCTCACAACCATCTTGTCGGGTCAATACCGGGACCTGTCATTGCTAGTATGAAAAACATGC
AGATATATCTCAACTTTTCACACAATTTCTTATCAGGACCCATTCCAGATGAGATTGGGAAATTGGAGAT
GGTCCAGATCGTAGATATGTCAAACAATAATCTGTCAGGGAGCATTCCAGAGACTCTTCAAGGCTGCAGA
AACTTGTTCAATCTTGATCTGTCAGTGAATGAGCTTTCTGGTCCAGTTCCAGAGAAGGCATTTGCCCAAA
TGGATGTACTTACAAGCTTGAACCTTTCAAGAAATAATTTAAATGGTGGACTACCTGGAAGCTTAGCGAA
TATGAAGAATCTAAGCTCTCTGGACCTTTCTCAGAACAAGTTCAAGGGCATGATCCCGGAGAGTTATGCA
AATATTTCCACCTTGAAGCAGCTGAATCTTTCTTTCAATCAACTGGAAGGCCGTGTTCCAGAGACTGGGA
TATTCAAAAACGTAAGTGCATCTTCTTTGGTGGGAAACCCAGGTCTTTGTGGAACCAAATTTCTAGGGTC
ATGCAGGAATAAGAGCCATTTAGCTGCTTCTCATCGATTCTCCAAGAAAGGTCTGTTGATTCTCGGGGTA
CTTGGATCCCTCATTGTATTGCTGCTTCTCACATTTTCTGTTATAATCTTCTGTCGGTACTTCAGAAAGC
AAAAAACAGTTGAAAATCCAGAACCAGAGTATGCTTCAGCATTGACGCTCAAGAGGTTCAATCAAAAGGA
TTTAGAAATAGCTACCGGCTTCTTTAGTGCAGAAAACATCATTGGGGCCAGCACTTTGAGTACGGTATAC
AAGGGCAGAACGGAAGATGGGAAGATTGTAGCCGTAAAGAAATTGAATTTGCAACAGTTCTCTGCTGAGG
CTGATAAGTGCTTCAATAGAGAAGTGAAGACCCTGAGCCGACTCAGGCACAGAAACCTCGTAAAGGTACT
TGGGTATGCTTGGGAAAGTGGAAAAATAAAGGCTCTAGTTCTGGAATACATGGAGAAGGGGAACTTGGAC
AGCATTATACATGAACCAGGGGTGGATCATTCAAGGTGGACTTTATTGGAGAGAATCAATGTTTGTATTT
CCATTGCAAGGGGGCTGGTTTACTTGCATTCAGGGTATGATTTCCCCATTGTCCACTGTGACTTGAAGCC
TTCTAATGTTCTTTTGGATGGAGATTTGGAGGCCCATGTGAGTGATTTTGGAACATCTCGAGTTCTGGGT
GTTCATCTCCAGGATGGAAGCAGTGTTTCCTTATCATCAGCATTTGAAGGCACAATCGGATACTTGGCAC
CAGAGTTCGCATACATGAGGGAGCTCACAACCAAAGTCGATGTGTTCAGCTTTGGGATCATAGTAATGGA
GTTCCTAACAAAAAGAAGGCCAACAGGACTGGCAGCAGAGGATGGCTTGCCATTGACCTTGCGTCAGCTG
GTGGATGCGGCCCTTGCCAGTGGATCCAAAAGACTTCTTCAAATAGTGGACCCTTTCTTAGCTTCAATTG
TAACAGCGAACGAGGGGGAAGTACTGGAAAAGCTGCTTAAACTGGCCTTGTCTTGCACCTGCACTGAGCC
TGGGGATCGACCCGACATGAATGAGGTGTTGTCCAGTCTTTTGAAGCTAGGAGCAAACATACCACCTCCA
TTACCATCATCATCAAAGGGTGGGCGCGCCGACCCAGCTTTCTTGTACAAAGTGGTTGATAACAGCGGGT
TAATTAACATCTTTTACCCATACGATGTTCCTGACTATGCGGGCTATCCCTATGACGTCCCGGACTATGC
AGGATCCTATCCATATGACGTTCCAGATTACGCTGCTCAGTGCAGCGCTTAGAGCTCGAATTTCCCCGAT
CGTTCAAACATTTGGCAATAAAGTTTCTTAAGATTGAATCCTGTTGCCGGTCTTGCGATGATTATCATAT
AATTTCTGTTGAATTACGTTAAGCATGTAATAATTAACATGTAATGCATGACGTTATTTATGAGATGGGT
TTTTATGATTAGAGTCCCGCAATTATACATTTAATACGCGATAGAAAACAAAATATAGCGCGCAAACTAG
GATAAATTATCGCGCGCGGTGTCATCTATGTTACTAGATCGGGAATTGGTTCCGGAACCAATTCGTAATC
ATGTCATAGCTGTTTCCTGTGTGAAATTGTTATCCGCTCACAATTCCACACAACATACGAGCCGGAAGCA
TAAAGTGTAAAGCCTGGGGTGCCTAATGAGTGAGCTAACTCACATTAGGCTGAATTAGGCGCGCCTATTT
CTATTAATTCCCGATCTAGTAACATAGATGACACCGCGCGCGATAATTTATCCTAGTTTGCGCGCTATAT
TTTGTTTTCTATCGCGTATTAAATGTATAATTGCGGGACTCTAATCATAAAAACCCATCTCATAAATAAC
GTCATGCATTACATGTTAATTATTACATGCTTAACGTAATTCAACAGAAATTATATGATAATCATCGCAA
GACCGGCAACAGGATTCAATCTTAAGAAACTTTATTGCCAAATGTTTGAACGATCGGGGAAATTCGGGGG
ATCGATCCCGCGAACTGTGGACGAGAACTGTGCCACCAAGCGTAAGGCCGTTCTCTCGCATTTGCCTTGC
TAGGCTCGCGCGAGTTGCTGGCTGAGGCGTTCTCGAAATCAGCTCTTGTTCGGTCGGCATCTACTCTATT
CCTTTGCCCTCGGACGAGTGCTGGGGCGTCGGTTTCCACTATCGGCGAGTACTTCTACACAGCCATCGGT
CCAGACGGCCGCGCTTCTGCGGGCGATTTGTGTACGCCCGACAGTCCCGGCTCCGGATCGGACGATTGCG
TCGCATCGACCCTGCGCCCAAGCTGCATCATCGAAATTGCCGTCAACCAAGCTCTGATAGAGTTGGTCAA
GACCAATGCGGAGCATATACGCCCGGAGCCGCGGCGATCCTGCAAGCTCCGGATGCCTCCGCTCGAAGTA
GCGCGTCTGCTGCTCCATACAAGCCAACCACGGCCTCCAGAAGAAGATGTTGGCGACCTCGTATTGGGAA
TCCCCGAACATCGCCTCGCTCCAGTCAATGACCGCTGTTATGCGGCCATTGTCCGTCAGGACATTGTTGG
AGCCGAAATCCGCGTGCACGAGGTGCCGGACTTCGGGGCAGTCCTCGGCCCAAAGCATCAGCTCATCGAG
AGCCTGCGCGACGGACGCACTGACGGTGTCGTCCATCACAGTTTGCCAGTGATACACATGGGGATCAGCA
ATCGCGCATATGAAATCACGCCATGTAGTGTATTGACCGATTCCTTGCGGTCCGAATGGGCCGAACCCGC
TCGTCTGGCTAAGATCGGCCGCAGCGATCGCATCCATGGCCTCCGCGACCGGCTGCAGAACAGCGGGCAG
TTCGGTTTCAGGCAGGTCTTGCAACGTGACACCCTGTGCACGGCGGGAGATGCAATAGGTCAGGCTCTCG
CTGAATGCCCCAATGTCAAGCACTTCCGGAATCGGGAGCGCGGCCGATGCAAAGTGCCGATAAACATAAC
GATCTTTGTAGAAACCATCGGCGCAGCTATTTACCCGCAGGACATATCCACGCCCTCCTACATCGAAGCT
GAAAGCACGAGATTCTTCGCCCTCCGAGAGCTGCATCAGGTCGGAGACGCTGTCGAACTTTTCGATCAGA
AACTTCTCGACAGACGTCGCGGTGAGTTCAGGCTTTTTCATATCTTATTGCCCCCCGGGATCAGATCTGG
ATTGAGAGTGAATATGAGACTCTAATTGGATACCGAGGGGAATTTATGGAACGTCAGTGGAGCATTTTTG
ACAAGAAATATTTGCTAGCTGATAGTGACCTTAGGCGACTTTTGAACGCGCAATAATGGTTTCTGACGTA
TGTGCTTAGCTCATTAAACTCCAGAAACCCGCGGCTGAGTGGCTCCTTCAACGTTGCGGTTCTGTCAGTT
CCAAACGTAAAACGGCTTGTCCCGCGTCATCGGCGGGGGTCATAACGTGACTCCCTTAATTCTCCGCTCA
TGATCTTGATCCCCTGCGCCATCAGATCCTTGGCGGCAAGAAAGCCATCCAGTTTACTTTGCAGGGCTTC
CCAACCTTACCAGAGGGCGCCCCAGCTGGCAATTCCGGTTCGCTTGCTGTCCATAAAACCGCCCAGTCTA
GCTATCGCCATGTAAGCCCACTGCAAGCTACCTGCTTTCTCTTTGCGCTTGCGTTTTCCCTTGTCCAGAT
AGCCCAGTAGCTGACATTCATCCGGGGTCAGCACCGTTTCTGCGGACTGGCTTTCTACGTGTTCCGCTTC
CTTTAGCAGCCCTTGCGCCCTGAGTGCTTGCGGCAGCGTGAAGCTGATCCGTCGAGATTAATAGAAATAA
ATTCAGCCTAATTCGGCGTTAATTCAGTACATTAAAAACGTCCGCAATGTGTTATTAAGTTGTCTAAGCG
TCAATTTGTTTACACCACAATATATCCTGCCACCAGCCAGCCAACAGCTCCCCGACCGGCAGCTCGGCAC
AAAATCACCACTCGATACAGGCAGCCCATCAGTCCGGGACGGCGTCAGCGGGAGAGCCGTTGTAAGGCGG
CAGACTTTGCTCATGTTACCGATGCTATTCGGAAGAACGGCAACTAAGCTGCCGGGTTTGAAACACGGAT
GATCTCGCGGAGGGTAGCATGTTGATTGTAACGATGACAGAGCGTTGCTGCCTGTGATCAATTCGGGCAC
GAACCCAGTGGACATAAGCCTGTTCGGTTCGTAAGCTGTAATGCAAGTAGCGTATGCGCTCACGCAACTG
GTCCAGAACCTTGACCGAACGCAGCGGTGGTAACGGCGCAGTGGCGGTTTTCATGGCTTGTTATGACTGT
TTTTTT
Features (pLannotate 1.2.2; 28 found; start..end, strand, type, name):
     64..120     +  CDS            GmR (fragment): gentamycin acetyltransferase; aacC1; confers resistance to gentamycin
    131..918     +  CDS            SmR (fragment): aminoglycoside adenylyltransferase (Murphy, 1985); aadA; confers resistance to spectinomycin and streptomycin
   1164..1751    +  rep_origin     ori: high-copy-number ColE1/pMB1/pBR322/pUC origin of replication
   1937..2077    -  misc_feature   bom: basis of mobility region from pBR322
   2179..2218    -  CDS            rop (fragment): Rop protein, which maintains plasmids at low copy number; rop
   2421..2615    -  rep_origin     pVS1 oriV: origin of replication for the Pseudomonas plasmid pVS1 (Heeb et al., 2000)
   2681..3754    -  CDS            pVS1 RepA: replication protein from the Pseudomonas plasmid pVS1 (Heeb et al., 2000)
   4183..4812    -  CDS            pVS1 StaA: stability protein from the Pseudomonas plasmid pVS1 (Heeb et al., 2000)
   5372..5773    -  CDS            Y4CG_SINFN (fragment): Protein inferred from homology: Swiss-Prot protein existence level 3. From Sinorhizobium fredii (strain NBRC 101917 / NGR234).
   6113..6137    -  misc_feature   RB T-DNA repeat: right border repeat from nopaline C58 T-DNA
   6203..6357    -  CDS            lacZα (fragment): LacZα fragment of β-galactosidase; lacZ fragment
   6360..6380    -  misc_feature   MCS (fragment): pUC18/19 multiple cloning site
   6871..7212    +  promoter       CaMV 35S promoter: strong constitutive promoter from cauliflower mosaic virus
   7238..7262    +  protein_bind   attB1: mutant version of attB; recombination site for the Gateway® BP reaction BP Clonase™
   7367..7633    +  CDS            FLS2 (fragment): FLS2_ARATH - Experimental evidence at protein level: Swiss-Prot protein existence level 1. Constitutes the pattern-recognition receptor (PPR) that determines the specific perception of flagellin (flg22), a potent elicitor of the defense response to pathogen-associated molecular patterns (PAMPs). Flagellin-binding to the receptor is the first step to initiate the innate immune MAP kinase signaling cascade (MEKK1, MKK4/MKK5 and MPK3/MPK6), resulting in enhanced resistance against pathogens. Binding to the effector AvrPto1 or to the phosphatase hopD2 from Pseudomonas syringae blocks the downstrea
   9146..10759   +  CDS            FLS2 (fragment): FLS2_ORYSJ - Experimental evidence at protein level: Swiss-Prot protein existence level 1. Constitutes the pattern-recognition receptor (PPR) that determines the specific perception of flagellin (flg22), a potent elicitor of the defense response to pathogen-associated molecular patterns (PAMPs). Recognizes flg22 from Pseudomonas aeruginosa and Acidovorax avenae. flg22 is a peptide derived from the bacterial flagellin N-terminus sequence (PubMed:18986259, PubMed:25617720). Does not recognize flg22 from Xanthomonas oryzae pv. oryzae (Xoo) or Xanthomonas oryzae pv. oryzicola (Xoc) (PubMed:2561772
  10812..10836   -  protein_bind   attB2: mutant version of attB; recombination site for the Gateway® BP reaction BP Clonase™
  10865..10954   +  CDS            3xHA: three tandem HA epitope tags
  10988..11240   +  terminator     NOS terminator: nopaline synthase terminator and poly(A) signal
  11295..11317   -  protein_bind   lac operator (fragment): The lac repressor binds to the lac operator to inhibit transcription in E. coli. This inhibition can be relieved by adding lactose or isopropyl-β-D-thiogalactopyranoside (IPTG). lac repressor encoded by lacI
  11321..11351   -  promoter       lac promoter: promoter for the E. coli lac operon
  11366..11387   -  protein_bind   CAP binding site: CAP binding activates transcription in the presence of cAMP. E. coli catabolite activator protein
  11423..11675   -  terminator     NOS terminator: nopaline synthase terminator and poly(A) signal
  11826..12851   -  CDS            HygR: aminoglycoside phosphotransferase from E. coli; aph(4)-Ia; confers resistance to hygromycin
  12903..13082   -  promoter       NOS promoter: nopaline synthase promoter
  13162..13491   -  CDS            tnpA (fragment): TN5P_ECOLX - Also known as tnp. Experimental evidence at protein level: Swiss-Prot protein existence level 1. Mediates transposition of transposon Tn5 by a 'cut and paste' mechanism. First, the monomeric transposase binds the 19 bp inverted DNA repeats flanking the transposon. Then, dimerization of the DNA- bound transposase creates a synaptic DNA complex. After nicking of the first DNA strand, excision of the transposon proceeds through a series of intermediates. The transposase then mediates the insertion of the transposon at a new site by strand transfer. The activity of the wild- type tran
  13588..13612   -  misc_feature   LB T-DNA repeat: left border repeat from nopaline C58 T-DNA
  13871..13894   +  promoter       Pc promoter (fragment): intI1 (promoter lies within the coding sequence); class 1 integron promoter
