[The description below was written by a language model from this plasmid's Addgene catalogue record and pLannotate feature annotations shown in this document.]
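Description:
pGWB514-35S:SynVrFLS2_30-HA is a Gateway-derived binary T-DNA vector for expressing a synthetic FLS2-type receptor in plants, built on the pGWB514 backbone; the sequenced record is about 14 kb. The backbone carries a high-copy ColE1/pUC-type origin with a bom site for propagation in E. coli. It also has the pVS1 replicon (oriV, RepA and the StaA stability protein), which supports maintenance in Agrobacterium, the usual delivery host for vectors with T-DNA borders. Bacterial selection is by spectinomycin through the aadA (SmR) gene. The short fragments annotated as gentamicin resistance, Tn5 transposase, lacZα and lac promoter elements appear to be backbone remnants rather than functional parts.

Between the nopaline-type right and left border repeats lie two plant cassettes. In the first, the CaMV 35S promoter drives the SynVrFLS2_30 open reading frame, listed as a synthetic insert of roughly 4 kb. The insert is flanked by attB1 and attB2 sites left by Gateway recombination, followed by a C-terminal 3xHA epitope tag and a NOS terminator. The annotation software recognises parts of the insert by homology to Arabidopsis and rice FLS2, the leucine-rich repeat receptor kinase that perceives the bacterial flagellin epitope flg22 and triggers pattern-triggered immunity. These matches cover only portions of the coding region, and the record does not detail how the synthetic variant was designed. The second cassette, in the opposite orientation, uses the NOS promoter and NOS terminator to express hygromycin phosphotransferase for selecting transformed plant tissue.

The stated purpose is expression of SynVrFLS2_30 protein in plants. The HA tag allows immunodetection of the receptor, and the associated work concerns engineering receptors for expanded flagellin perception.
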