Addgene plasmid #226417: pGWB514-35S:SynVrFLS2_30-HA
Purpose: Expressing SynVrFLS2_30 protein in plants
Depositing lab: Gitta Coaker. Depositing organization: University of California, Davis. Publication: Unlocking expanded flagellin perception through rational receptor engineering. Li T, Jarquin Bolanos E, Stevens DM, Sha H, Prigozhin DM, Coaker G. Nat Plants. 2025 Aug;11(8):1628-1641. doi: 10.1038/s41477-025-02049-y. Epub 2025 Jul 28. PubMed 40721669.
Backbone
  Vector backbone: pGWB514
  Vector type: Plant Expression
  Selectable markers: Hygromycin
Growth in bacteria
  Bacterial resistance: Spectinomycin, 50 μg/mL
  Growth temperature: 37°C
  Growth strain: DH5alpha
  Copy number: High Copy
Gene/Insert
  Gene/Insert name: SynVrFLS2_30
  Species: Synthetic
  Insert size (bp): 4000
  Promoter: 35S
  Tag / fusion protein: HA (C terminal on insert)
  Cloning method: Gateway Cloning
Terms and licenses: Academic/Nonprofit Terms; Industry Terms: Not Available to Industry
How to cite: pGWB514-35S:SynVrFLS2_30-HA was a gift from Gitta Coaker (Addgene plasmid # 226417 ; http://n2t.net/addgene:226417 ; RRID:Addgene_226417)
